>Addgene plasmid #193791 | pRA1EGFP | addgene full sequence | sequence record 389815 | Addgene NGS Result
CTCGAGTAACACCGTGCGTGTTGACTATTTTACCTCTGGCGGTGATAATGGTTGCATGTACGAATTCATT
AAAGAGGAGAAAGGTACCATGGTGAGCAAGGGCGAGGAGCTGTTCACCGGGGTGGTGCCCATCCTGGTCG
AGCTGGACGGCGACGTAAACGGCCACAAGTTCAGCGTGTCCGGCGAGGGCGAGGGCGATGCCACCTACGG
CAAGCTGACCCTGAAGTTCATCTGCACCACCGGCAAGCTGCCCGTGCCCTGGCCCACCCTCGTGACCACC
CTGACCTACGGCGTGCAGTGCTTCAGCCGCTACCCCGACCACATGAAGCAGCACGACTTCTTCAAGTCCG
CCATGCCCGAAGGCTACGTCCAGGAGCGCACCATCTTCTTCAAGGACGACGGCAACTACAAGACCCGCGC
CGAGGTGAAGTTCGAGGGCGACACCCTGGTGAACCGCATCGAGCTGAAGGGCATCGACTTCAAGGAGGAC
GGCAACATCCTGGGGCACAAGCTGGAGTACAACTACAACAGCCACAACGTCTATATCATGGCCGACAAGC
AGAAGAACGGCATCAAGGTGAACTTCAAGATCCGCCACAACATCGAGGACGGCAGCGTGCAGCTCGCCGA
CCACTACCAGCAGAACACCCCCATCGGCGACGGCCCCGTGCTGCTGCCCGACAACCACTACCTGAGCACC
CAGTCCGCCCTGAGCAAAGACCCCAACGAGAAGCGCGATCACATGGTCCTGCTGGAGTTCGTGACCGCCG
CCGGGATCACTCTCGGCATGGACGAGCTGTACAAGTAATCTAGAGGCATCAAATAAAACGAAAGGCTCAG
TCGAAAGACTGGGCCTTTCGTTTTATCTGTTGTTTGTCGGTGAACGCTCTCCTGAGTAGGACAAATCCGC
CGCCCTAGACCTAGTAGGGGATAACGCAGGAAAGAACATGTGAGCAAAAGGCCAGCAAAAGGCCAGGAAC
CGTAAAAAGGCCGCGTTGCTGGCGTTTTTCCATAGGCTCCGCCCCCCTGACGAGCATCACAAAAATCGAC
GCTCAAGTCAGAGGTGGCGAAACCCGACAGGACTATAAAGATACCAGGCGTTTCCCCCTGGAAGCTCCCT
CGTGCGCTCTCCTGTTCCGACCCTGCCGCTTACCGGATACCTGTCCGCCTTTCTCCCTTCGGGAAGCGTG
GCGCTTTCTCATAGCTCACGCTGTAGGTATCTCAGTTCGGTGTAGGTCGTTCGCTCCAAGCTGGGCTGTG
TGCACGAACCCCCCGTTCAGCCCGACCGCTGCGCCTTATCCGGTAACTATCGTCTTGAGTCCAACCCGGT
AAGACACGACTTATCGCCACTGGCAGCAGCCACTGGTAACAGGATTAGCAGAGCGAGGTATGTAGGCGGT
GCTACAGAGTTCTTGAAGTGGTGGCCTAACTACGGCTACACTAGAAGAACAGTATTTGGTATCTGCGCTC
TGCTGAAGCCAGTTACCTTCGGAAAAAGAGTTGGTAGCTCTTGATCCGGCAAACAAACCACCGCTGGTAG
CGGTGGTTTTTTTGTTTGCAAGCAGCAGATTACGCGCAGAAAAAAAGGATCTCAAGAAGATCCTTTGATC
TTTTCTACGGGGTCTGACGCTCAGTGGAACGAAAACTCACGTTAAGGGATTTTGGTCATGAGATTATCAA
AAAGGATCTTCACCTAGATCCTTTTAAATTAAAAATGAAGTTTTAAATCAATCTAAAGTATATATGAGTA
ACCTGAGGCTATGGCAGGGCCTGCCGCCCCGACGTTGGCTGCGAGCCCTGGGCCTTCACCCGAACTTGGG
GGGTGGGGTGGGGAAAAGGAAGAAACGCGGGCGTATTGGCCCCAATGGGGTCTCGGTGGGGTATCGACAG
AGTGCCAGCCCCTAGTGCTTGGATTCTCACCAATAAAAAACGCCCGGCGGCAACCGAGCGTTCTGAACAA
ATCCAGATGGAGTTCTGAGGTCATTACTGGATCTATCAACAGGAGTCCAAGCGAGCTCGTAAACTTGGTC
TGACAGTTACCAATGCTTAATCAGTGAGGCACCTATCTCAGCGATCTGTCTATTTCGTTCATCCATAGTT
GCCTGACTCCCCGTCGTGTAGATAACTACGATACGGGAGGGCTTACCATCTGGCCCCAGTGCTGCAATGA
TACCGCGAGACCCACGCTCACCGGCTCCAGATTTATCAGCAATAAACCAGCCAGCCGGAAGGGCCGAGCG
CAGAAGTGGTCCTGCAACTTTATCCGCCTCCATCCAGTCTATTAATTGTTGCCGGGAAGCTAGAGTAAGT
AGTTCGCCAGTTAATAGTTTGCGCAACGTTGTTGCCATTGCTACAGGCATCGTGGTGTCACGCTCGTCGT
TTGGTATGGCTTCATTCAGCTCCGGTTCCCAACGATCAAGGCGAGTTACATGATCCCCCATGTTGTGCAA
AAAAGCGGTTAGCTCCTTCGGTCCTCCGATCGTTGTCAGAAGTAAGTTGGCCGCAGTGTTATCACTCATG
GTTATGGCAGCACTGCATAATTCTCTTACTGTCATGCCATCCGTAAGATGCTTTTCTGTGACTGGTGAGT
ACTCAACCAAGTCATTCTGAGAATAGTGTATGCGGCGACCGAGTTGCTCTTGCCCGGCGTCAATACGGGA
TAATACCGCGCCACATAGCAGAACTTTAAAAGTGCTCATCATTGGAAAACGTTCTTCGGGGCGAAAACTC
TCAAGGATCTTACCGCTGTTGAGATCCAGTTCGATGTAACCCACTCGTGCACCCAACTGATCTTCAGCAT
CTTTTACTTTCACCAGCGTTTCTGGGTGAGCAAAAACAGGAAGGCAAAATGCCGCAAAAAAGGGAATAAG
GGCGACACGGAAATGTTGAATACTCATACTCTTCCTTTTTCAATATTATTGAAGCATTTATCAGGGTTAT
TGTCTCATGAGCGGATACATATTTGAATGTATTTAGAAAAATAAACAAATAGGGGTTCCGCGCACATTTC
CCCGAAAAGTGCCACCTGACGTCTAAGAAACCATTATTATCATGACATTAACCTATAAAAATAGGCGTAT
CACGAGGCCCTTTCGTCTTCAC
Features (pLannotate 1.2.2; 7 found; start..end, strand, type, name):
     89..808     +  CDS            EGFP: the original enhanced GFP (Yang et al., 1996) mammalian codon-optimized
    820..906     +  terminator     rrnB T1 terminator: Escherichia coli rrnB; transcription terminator T1 from the E. coli rrnB gene
   1007..1595    -  rep_origin     ori: high-copy-number ColE1/pMB1/pBR322/pUC origin of replication
   1817..1833    +  polyA_signal   bGH poly(A) signal (fragment): bovine growth hormone polyadenylation signal
   1913..2007    -  terminator     lambda t0 terminator: transcription terminator from phage lambda
   2037..2897    -  CDS            AmpR: β-lactamase; bla; confers resistance to ampicillin, carbenicillin, and related antibiotics
   2898..3002    -  promoter       AmpR promoter: bla
