[The description below was written by a language model from this plasmid's Addgene catalogue record and pLannotate feature annotations shown in this document.]
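Description:
pRA1EGFP is a small (about 3.1 kb) bacterial expression plasmid built on a pZ-series backbone and designed to express the fluorescent reporter EGFP in Escherichia coli. It replicates from a high-copy ColE1/pUC-type origin and is selected with ampicillin through a β-lactamase (AmpR) gene driven by its native bla promoter. The resistance gene is followed by the phage lambda t0 terminator, which insulates the rest of the plasmid from read-through transcription, in keeping with the modular layout typical of pZ vectors.

The payload is a 720 bp EGFP coding sequence (the original mammalian codon-optimised enhanced GFP) cloned between KpnI and XbaI sites and followed by the E. coli rrnB T1 transcription terminator. According to the catalogue entry, expression is controlled by the PR promoter; the automated feature table does not annotate this promoter, but the short stretch upstream of the EGFP start is where it and the ribosome binding site would be expected to lie. PR is generally the rightward promoter of phage lambda, which is constitutively active unless the CI repressor is present, so the plasmid can serve either as a constitutive reporter or as a CI-repressible output module. A very short match annotated as a bGH poly(A) signal fragment is only 17 nt long and is most likely a spurious hit with no function in bacteria. The associated publication concerns synthetic gene circuits in bacteria, and the construct fits use as a fluorescent readout in that kind of circuit work, although the record does not specify its exact role.
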