Addgene plasmid #193791: pRA1EGFP
Purpose: Expresses EGFP under the control of PR promoter, pUC origin of replication, Ampicillin selection
Depositing lab: Sangram Bagh. Depositing organization: Saha Institute of Nuclear Physics. Publication: A frame-shifted gene, which rescued its function by non-natural start codons and its application in constructing synthetic gene circuits. Sarkar K, Mukhopadhyay S, Bonnerjee D, Srivastava R, Bagh S. J Biol Eng. 2019 Mar 1;13:20. doi: 10.1186/s13036-019-0151-x. eCollection 2019. PubMed 30867677.
Backbone
  Vector backbone: pZ
  Backbone size w/o insert (bp): 2382
  Total vector size (bp): 3102
  Vector type: Bacterial Expression
Growth in bacteria
  Bacterial resistance: Ampicillin, 100 μg/mL
  Growth temperature: 37°C
  Growth strain: DH5alpha
  Copy number: High Copy
Gene/Insert
  Gene/Insert name: EGFP
  Species: Bacteria
  Insert size (bp): 720
  Promoter: PR promoter
  Cloning method: Restriction Enzyme; 5′ cloning site KpnI (unknown if destroyed); 3′ cloning site XbaI (unknown if destroyed)
  Sequencing primers: 5′ CAAGGGCGAGGAGCTGTT; 3′ CCATGCCGAGAGTGATCC
Terms and licenses: Academic/Nonprofit Terms; Industry Terms: Not Available to Industry
How to cite: pRA1EGFP was a gift from Sangram Bagh (Addgene plasmid # 193791 ; http://n2t.net/addgene:193791 ; RRID:Addgene_193791)
